Addgene plasmid #198940: pGL0_27 [Tfd gene VIII]
Purpose: Level 0 part
Depositing lab: Charlie Gilbert & Nili Ostrov & Cultivarium Tools. Depositing organization: Cultivarium, Convergent Research. Publication: A scalable framework for high-throughput identification of functional origins of replication in non-model bacteria. Gilbert C, Brumwell SL, Crits-Christoph A, Kang SC, Martin-Moldes Z, Alsharif W, Esmurria A, Nguyen M-A, Lee HH, Ostrov N. bioRxiv 2023.05.19.541510 10.1101/2023.05.19.541510.
Backbone
  Vector backbone: pGLDV_17
  Vector type: Synthetic Biology
Growth in bacteria
  Bacterial resistance: Chloramphenicol, 25 μg/mL
  Growth temperature: 37°C
  Growth strain: E. coli Zymo 10B
  Copy number: High Copy
Gene/Insert
  Gene/Insert name: Tfd gene VIII
  Species: Synthetic
  Cloning method: Unknown
Resource information
  A portion of this plasmid was derived from a plasmid made by: https://seva-plasmids.com/
Terms and licenses: Academic/Nonprofit Terms; Industry Terms: Not Available to Industry
How to cite: pGL0_27 [Tfd gene VIII] was a gift from Charlie Gilbert & Nili Ostrov & Cultivarium Tools (Addgene plasmid # 198940 ; http://n2t.net/addgene:198940 ; RRID:Addgene_198940)
