[The description below was written by a language model from this plasmid's Addgene catalogue record and pLannotate feature annotations shown in this document.]
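Description:
pGL0_27 [Tfd gene VIII] is a small (about 2.3 kb) synthetic-biology part plasmid built on the pGLDV_17 backbone and catalogued simply as a "Level 0 part", meaning it stores a single basic DNA element for use in a hierarchical modular assembly scheme. It is maintained in E. coli at high copy through a ColE1/pUC-type origin of replication and selected with chloramphenicol. Resistance comes from a cat (chloramphenicol acetyltransferase) gene driven by its native cat promoter and followed by a lambda t0 terminator, which insulates the rest of the plasmid from read-through transcription out of the marker.

The stored part is a transcription terminator. The insert name corresponds to the annotated 40 bp fd terminator, the central terminator of filamentous bacteriophage fd that lies downstream of gene VIII. The record lists it as synthetic and notes that a portion of the plasmid derives from the SEVA plasmid collection. No promoter, coding sequence or reporter accompanies the part. The short lac operator and lacZα fragments in the annotation may be remnants of a lacZα screening cassette in the parent vector that the part replaced, but the record does not say this. It also does not give the cloning method or the flanking assembly sites, so the exact assembly standard cannot be stated from these fields.

The plasmid belongs to a toolkit published with a framework for high-throughput identification of functional origins of replication in non-model bacteria. In that context, the terminator part would presumably be combined with origins, markers and other modules to build higher-level test plasmids.
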