Features (pLannotate 1.2.2; 7 found; start..end, strand, type, name):
     88..127     +  terminator     fd terminator: central terminator from bacteriophage fd (Otsuka and Kunisawa, 1982)
    412..427     -  protein_bind   lac operator (fragment): The lac repressor binds to the lac operator to inhibit transcription in E. coli. This inhibition can be relieved by adding lactose or isopropyl-β-D-thiogalactopyranoside (IPTG). lac repressor encoded by lacI
    578..1166    -  rep_origin     ori: high-copy-number ColE1/pMB1/pBR322/pUC origin of replication
   1299..1393    -  terminator     lambda t0 terminator: transcription terminator from phage lambda
   1417..2073    -  CDS            cat: CAT_ECOLX - Experimental evidence at protein level: Swiss-Prot protein existence level 1. This enzyme is an effector of chloramphenicol resistance in bacteria. From Escherichia coli. This protein is used as a marker in many commonly used cloning vectors, such as pACYC184.
   2074..2176    -  promoter       cat promoter: promoter of the E. coli cat gene encoding chloramphenicol acetyltransferase
   2251..2294    -  CDS            lacZα (fragment): LacZα fragment of β-galactosidase; lacZ fragment
>Addgene plasmid #198940 | pGL0_27 [Tfd gene VIII] | addgene full sequence | sequence record 401282 | Addgene NGS Result
TAGCGTGCGAACAGCACGCTATTGTTGTATCATTACTCGCATCCATTCTCAGGCTGTCTCGTCTCGTCTC
CGAGGTCTCAGCTTACCGATACAATTAAAGGCTCCTTTTGGAGCCTTTTTTTTTGGACCGCTTGAGACCA
CCCCAGGATACATAGATTACCACAACTCCGAGCCCTTCCACCTAGCGTGCTAACCACGCACGCTATTGTT
GTATCCCATATAATGCAATCGTAGTCTACCTGACTGTACTTAGAAATGTGGCTTCGCCTTTGCCCACGCA
CCTGATCGCTCCTCGTTTGCTTTTAAGGACCGGACGAACCACAGAGCATTAGAAGGCTAGGTGGAGGCTC
AGTGATGATAAGTCTGCGATGGTGGATGCATGTGTCATGGTCATAGCTGTTTCCTGTGTGAAATTGTTAT
CCGCTCAGAGGGCACAATCCTATTCCGCGCTATCCGACAATCTCCAAGACATTAGGTGGAGTTCAGTTCG
GCGTATGGCATATGTCGCTGGAAAGAACATGTGAGCAAAAGGCCAGCAAAAGGCCAGGAACCGTAAAAAG
GCCGCGTTGCTGGCGTTTTTCCATAGGCTCCGCCCCCCTGACGAGCATCACAAAAATCGACGCTCAAGTC
AGAGGTGGCGAAACCCGACAGGACTATAAAGATACCAGGCGTTTCCCCCTGGAAGCTCCCTCGTGCGCTC
TCCTGTTCCGACCCTGCCGCTTACCGGATACCTGTCCGCCTTTCTCCCTTCGGGAAGCGTGGCGCTTTCT
CATAGCTCACGCTGTAGGTATCTCAGTTCGGTGTAGGTCGTTCGCTCCAAGCTGGGCTGTGTGCACGAAC
CCCCCGTTCAGCCCGACCGCTGCGCCTTATCCGGTAACTATCGTCTTGAGTCCAACCCGGTAAGACACGA
CTTATCGCCACTGGCAGCAGCCACTGGTAACAGGATTAGCAGAGCGAGGTATGTAGGCGGTGCTACAGAG
TTCTTGAAGTGGTGGCCTAACTACGGCTACACTAGAAGAACAGTATTTGGTATCTGCGCTCTGCTGAAGC
CAGTTACCTTCGGAAAAAGAGTTGGTAGCTCTTGATCCGGCAAACAAACCACCGCTGGTAGCGGTGGTTT
TTTTGTTTGCAAGCAGCAGATTACGCGCAGAAAAAAAGGATCTCAAGAAGATCCTTTGATCTTTTCTACG
GGGTCTGACGCTCTATTCAACAAAGCCGCCGTCCCGTCAAGTCAGCGTAAATGGGTAGGGGGCTTCAAAT
CGTCCCCCCATACGATATAAGTTGTTACTAGTGCTTGGATTCTCACCAATAAAAAACGCCCGGCGGCAAC
CGAGCGTTCTGAACAAATCCAGATGGAGTTCTGAGGTCATTACTGGATCTATCAACAGGAGTCCAAGCGA
GCTCGATATCAAATTACGCCCCGCCCTGCCACTCATCGCAGTACTGTTGTAATTCATTAAGCATTCTGCC
GACATGGAAGCCATCACAAACGGCATGATGAACCTGAATCGCCAGCGGCATCAGCACCTTGTCGCCTTGC
GTATAATATTTGCCCATGGTGAAAACGGGGGCGAAGAAGTTGTCCATATTGGCCACGTTTAAATCAAAAC
TGGTGAAACTCACCCAGGGATTGGCTGAGACGAAAAACATATTCTCAATAAACCCTTTAGGGAAATAGGC
CAGGTTTTCACCGTAACACGCCACATCTTGCGAATATATGTGTAGAAACTGCCGGAAATCGTCGTGGTAT
TCACTCCAGAGCGATGAAAACGTTTCAGTTTGCTCATGGAAAACGGTGTAACAAGGGTGAACACTATCCC
ATATCACCAGCTCACCGTCTTTCATTGCCATACGAAATTCCGGATGAGCATTCATCAGGCGGGCAAGAAT
GTGAATAAAGGCCGGATAAAACTTGTGCTTATTTTTCTTTACGGTCTTTAAAAAGGCCGTAATATCCAGC
TGAACGGTCTGGTTATAGGTACATTGAGCAACTGACTGAAATGCCTCAAAATGTTCTTTACGATGCCATT
GGGATATATCAACGGTGGTATATCCAGTGATTTTTTTCTCCATTTTAGCTTCCTTAGCTCCTGAAAATCT
CGATAACTCAAAAAATACGCCCGGTAGTGATCTTATTTCATTATGGTGAAAGTTGGAACCTCTTACGTGC
CGATCAACGTCTCATTGATACCTGAAACAAAACCCATCGTACGGCCAAGGAAGTCTCCAATAACTGTGAT
CCACCACAAGCGCCAGGGTTTTCCCAGTCACGACGTTGTAAAACGACGGCCAGTCATGCATAATCCGCAC
GCATCTGGAATAAGGAAGTGCCATTCCGCCTGACCT
